Addgene plasmid #140560: pX165-Sniper-Cas9
Purpose: Expresses Sniper Cas9 in mammalian cells
Depositing lab: Feng Zhang. Depositing organization: Broad Institute. Publication: Highly Parallel Profiling of Cas9 Variant Specificity. Schmid-Burgk JL, Gao L, Li D, Gardner Z, Strecker J, Lash B, Zhang F. Mol Cell. 2020 Mar 17. pii: S1097-2765(20)30143-X. doi: 10.1016/j.molcel.2020.02.023. PubMed 32187529.
Backbone
  Vector backbone: pX165
Growth in bacteria
  Bacterial resistance: Ampicillin, 100 μg/mL
  Growth temperature: 37°C
  Growth strain: DH5alpha
  Copy number: Unknown
Gene/Insert
  Gene/Insert name: Cas9
  Species: Streptococcus pyogenes
  Mutation: F539S M763I K890N
  Cloning method: Unknown
  Sequencing primers: 5′ Tn5; 3′ Tn5
Terms and licenses: Academic/Nonprofit Terms; Industry Terms: Not Available to Industry
How to cite: pX165-Sniper-Cas9 was a gift from Feng Zhang (Addgene plasmid # 140560 ; http://n2t.net/addgene:140560 ; RRID:Addgene_140560)
