[The description below was written by a language model from this plasmid's Addgene catalogue record and pLannotate feature annotations shown in this document.]
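Description:
pX165-Sniper-Cas9 is a mammalian expression plasmid built on the pX165 backbone that produces Sniper-Cas9, a Streptococcus pyogenes Cas9 variant carrying the substitutions F539S, M763I and K890N. It is maintained in E. coli through a high-copy ColE1/pUC-type origin and selected with ampicillin via the β-lactamase (AmpR) gene and its own promoter. An f1 phage origin is also present, along with short residual fragments of the pBR322 bom and rop regions.

The expression cassette is driven by a compact hybrid promoter made up of a CMV immediate-early enhancer, the chicken β-actin promoter and a hybrid CBA/MVM intron, an arrangement that gives strong constitutive transcription in many mammalian cell types. The Cas9 open reading frame follows; the annotation software splits it into N- and C-terminal portions, but these are contiguous and represent a single full-length coding sequence. It is fused at its C-terminus to a bipartite nucleoplasmin nuclear localization signal and terminated by a bovine growth hormone polyadenylation signal. There is an unannotated gap between the intron and the start of the annotated Cas9 sequence, and the record does not say what it contains. AAV2 inverted terminal repeat sequences flank the cassette, one annotated in full and the other only as fragments, so the record does not establish that the construct is suitable for AAV packaging. No guide RNA cassette is annotated, so the guide would have to be supplied separately.

The stated purpose is expression of Sniper-Cas9 in mammalian cells, and the associated study profiled the specificity of Cas9 variants in parallel. The underlying sequence is described as a partial NGS result.
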