Features (pLannotate 1.2.2; 17 found; start..end, strand, type, name):
      1..286     +  enhancer       CMV enhancer: human cytomegalovirus immediate early enhancer; contains an 18-bp deletion relative to the standard CMV enhancer
    288..565     +  promoter       chicken β-actin promoter: No description available
    566..793     +  intron         hybrid intron: hybrid between chicken β-actin (CBA) and minute virus of mice (MMV) introns (Gray et al., 2011)
    931..2532    +  CDS            Cas9(N): N-terminal portion of Streptococcus pyogenes Cas9 (Zetsche et al., 2015)
   2533..5031    +  CDS            Cas9(C): C-terminal portion of Streptococcus pyogenes Cas9 (Zetsche et al., 2015)
   5032..5079    +  CDS            nucleoplasmin NLS: bipartite nuclear localization signal from nucleoplasmin
   5113..5224    +  polyA_signal   bGH poly(A) signal: bovine growth hormone polyadenylation signal
   5329..5469    +  repeat_region  AAV2 ITR: inverted terminal repeat of adeno-associated virus serotype 2 inverted
   5474..5525    -  misc_feature   bom (fragment): basis of mobility region from pBR322
   5544..5999    +  rep_origin     f1 ori (sequence partly withheld): f1 bacteriophage origin of replication; arrow indicates direction of (+) strand synthesis
   6000..6049    -  misc_feature   bom (fragment): basis of mobility region from pBR322
   6151..6186    -  CDS            rop (fragment): Rop protein, which maintains plasmids at low copy number; rop
   6281..6385    +  promoter       AmpR promoter: bla
   6386..7246    +  CDS            AmpR: β-lactamase; bla; confers resistance to ampicillin, carbenicillin, and related antibiotics
   7417..8005    +  rep_origin     ori: high-copy-number ColE1/pMB1/pBR322/pUC origin of replication
   8078..8105    +  repeat_region  AAV2 ITR (fragment): inverted terminal repeat of adeno-associated virus serotype 2 inverted
   8134..8161    +  repeat_region  AAV2 ITR (fragment): inverted terminal repeat of adeno-associated virus serotype 2 inverted
>Addgene plasmid #140560 | pX165-Sniper-Cas9 | addgene full sequence | sequence record 296584 | Addgene Partial NGS Result
CGTTACATAACTTACGGTAAATGGCCCGCCTGGCTGACCGCCCAACGACCCCCGCCCATTGACGTCAATA
GTAACGCCAATAGGGACTTTCCATTGACGTCAATGGGTGGAGTATTTACGGTAAACTGCCCACTTGGCAG
TACATCAAGTGTATCATATGCCAAGTACGCCCCCTATTGACGTCAATGACGGTAAATGGCCCGCCTGGCA
TTGTGCCCAGTACATGACCTTATGGGACTTTCCTACTTGGCAGTACATCTACGTATTAGTCATCGCTATT
ACCATGGTCGAGGTGAGCCCCACGTTCTGCTTCACTCTCCCCATCTCCCCCCCCTCCCCACCCCCAATTT
TGTATTTATTTATTTTTTAATTATTTTGTGCAGCGATGGGGGCGGGGGGGGGGGGGGGGCGCGCGCCAGG
CGGGGCGGGGCGGGGCGAGGGGCGGGGCGGGGCGAGGCGGAGAGGTGCGGCGGCAGCCAATCAGAGCGGC
GCGCTCCGAAAGTTTCCTTTTATGGCGAGGCGGCGGCGGCGGCGGCCCTATAAAAAGCGAAGCGCGCGGC
GGGCGGGAGTCGCTGCGCGCTGCCTTCGCCCCGTGCCCCGCTCCGCCGCCGCCTCGCGCCGCCCGCCCCG
GCTCTGACTGACCGCGTTACTCCCACAGGTGAGCGGGCGGGACGGCCCTTCTCCTCCGGGCTGTAATTAG
CTGAGCAAGAGGTAAGGGTTTAAGGGATGGTTGGTTGGTGGGGTATTAATGTTTAATTACCTGGAGCACC
TGCCTGAAATCACTTTTTTTCAGGTTGGACCGGTGCCACCATGGACTATAAGGACCACGACGGAGACTAC
AAGGATCATGATATTGATTACAAAGACGATGACGATAAGATGGCCCCAAAGAAGAAGCGGAAGGTCGGTA
TCCACGGAGTCCCAGCAGCCGACAAGAAGTACAGCATCGGCCTGGACATCGGCACCAACTCTGTGGGCTG
GGCCGTGATCACCGACGAGTACAAGGTGCCCAGCAAGAAATTCAAGGTGCTGGGCAACACCGACCGGCAC
AGCATCAAGAAGAACCTGATCGGAGCCCTGCTGTTCGACAGCGGCGAAACAGCCGAGGCCACCCGGCTGA
AGAGAACCGCCAGAAGAAGATACACCAGACGGAAGAACCGGATCTGCTATCTGCAAGAGATCTTCAGCAA
CGAGATGGCCAAGGTGGACGACAGCTTCTTCCACAGACTGGAAGAGTCCTTCCTGGTGGAAGAGGATAAG
AAGCACGAGCGGCACCCCATCTTCGGCAACATCGTGGACGAGGTGGCCTACCACGAGAAGTACCCCACCA
TCTACCACCTGAGAAAGAAACTGGTGGACAGCACCGACAAGGCCGACCTGCGGCTGATCTATCTGGCCCT
GGCCCACATGATCAAGTTCCGGGGCCACTTCCTGATCGAGGGCGACCTGAACCCCGACAACAGCGACGTG
GACAAGCTGTTCATCCAGCTGGTGCAGACCTACAACCAGCTGTTCGAGGAAAACCCCATCAACGCCAGCG
GCGTGGACGCCAAGGCCATCCTGTCTGCCAGACTGAGCAAGAGCAGACGGCTGGAAAATCTGATCGCCCA
GCTGCCCGGCGAGAAGAAGAATGGCCTGTTCGGAAACCTGATTGCCCTGAGCCTGGGCCTGACCCCCAAC
TTCAAGAGCAACTTCGACCTGGCCGAGGATGCCAAACTGCAGCTGAGCAAGGACACCTACGACGACGACC
TGGACAACCTGCTGGCCCAGATCGGCGACCAGTACGCCGACCTGTTTCTGGCCGCCAAGAACCTGTCCGA
CGCCATCCTGCTGAGCGACATCCTGAGAGTGAACACCGAGATCACCAAGGCCCCCCTGAGCGCCTCTATG
ATCAAGAGATACGACGAGCACCACCAGGACCTGACCCTGCTGAAAGCTCTCGTGCGGCAGCAGCTGCCTG
AGAAGTACAAAGAGATTTTCTTCGACCAGAGCAAGAACGGCTACGCCGGCTACATTGACGGCGGAGCCAG
CCAGGAAGAGTTCTACAAGTTCATCAAGCCCATCCTGGAAAAGATGGACGGCACCGAGGAACTGCTCGTG
AAGCTGAACAGAGAGGACCTGCTGCGGAAGCAGCGGACCTTCGACAACGGCAGCATCCCCCACCAGATCC
ACCTGGGAGAGCTGCACGCCATTCTGCGGCGGCAGGAAGATTTTTACCCATTCCTGAAGGACAACCGGGA
AAAGATCGAGAAGATCCTGACCTTCCGCATCCCCTACTACGTGGGCCCTCTGGCCAGGGGAAACAGCAGA
TTCGCCTGGATGACCAGAAAGAGCGAGGAAACCATCACCCCCTGGAACTTCGAGGAAGTGGTGGACAAGG
GCGCTTCCGCCCAGAGCTTCATCGAGCGGATGACCAACTTCGATAAGAACCTGCCCAACGAGAAGGTGCT
GCCCAAGCACAGCCTGCTGTACGAGTACTTCACCGTGTATAACGAGCTGACCAAAGTGAAATACGTGACC
GAGGGAATGAGAAAGCCCGCCAGCCTGAGCGGCGAGCAGAAAAAGGCCATCGTGGACCTGCTGTTCAAGA
CCAACCGGAAAGTGACCGTGAAGCAGCTGAAAGAGGACTACTTCAAGAAAATCGAGTGCTTCGACTCCGT
GGAAATCTCCGGCGTGGAAGATCGGTTCAACGCCTCCCTGGGCACATACCACGATCTGCTGAAAATTATC
AAGGACAAGGACTTCCTGGACAATGAGGAAAACGAGGACATTCTGGAAGATATCGTGCTGACCCTGACAC
TGTTTGAGGACAGAGAGATGATCGAGGAACGGCTGAAAACCTATGCCCACCTGTTCGACGACAAAGTGAT
GAAGCAGCTGAAGCGGCGGAGATACACCGGCTGGGGCAGGCTGAGCCGGAAGCTGATCAACGGCATCCGG
GACAAGCAGTCCGGCAAGACAATCCTGGATTTCCTGAAGTCCGACGGCTTCGCCAACAGAAACTTCATGC
AGCTGATCCACGACGACAGCCTGACCTTTAAAGAGGACATCCAGAAAGCCCAGGTGTCCGGCCAGGGCGA
TAGCCTGCACGAGCACATTGCCAATCTGGCCGGCAGCCCCGCCATTAAGAAGGGCATCCTGCAGACAGTG
AAGGTGGTGGACGAGCTCGTGAAAGTGATGGGCCGGCACAAGCCCGAGAACATCGTGATCGAAATCGCCA
GAGAGAACCAGACCACCCAGAAGGGACAGAAGAACAGCCGCGAGAGAATGAAGCGGATCGAAGAGGGCAT
CAAAGAGCTGGGCAGCCAGATCCTGAAAGAACACCCCGTGGAAAACACCCAGCTGCAGAACGAGAAGCTG
TACCTGTACTACCTGCAGAATGGGCGGGATATGTACGTGGACCAGGAACTGGACATCAACCGGCTGTCCG
ACTACGATGTGGACCATATCGTGCCTCAGAGCTTTCTGAAGGACGACTCCATCGACAACAAGGTGCTGAC
CAGAAGCGACAAGAACCGGGGCAAGAGCGACAACGTGCCCTCCGAAGAGGTCGTGAAGAAGATGAAGAAC
TACTGGCGGCAGCTGCTGAACGCCAATCTGATTACCCAGAGAAAGTTCGACAATCTGACCAAGGCCGAGA
GAGGCGGCCTGAGCGAACTGGATAAGGCCGGCTTCATCAAGAGACAGCTGGTGGAAACCCGGCAGATCAC
AAAGCACGTGGCACAGATCCTGGACTCCCGGATGAACACTAAGTACGACGAGAATGACAAGCTGATCCGG
GAAGTGAAAGTGATCACCCTGAAGTCCAAGCTGGTGTCCGATTTCCGGAAGGATTTCCAGTTTTACAAAG
TGCGCGAGATCAACAACTACCACCACGCCCACGACGCCTACCTGAACGCCGTCGTGGGAACCGCCCTGAT
CAAAAAGTACCCTAAGCTGGAAAGCGAGTTCGTGTACGGCGACTACAAGGTGTACGACGTGCGGAAGATG
ATCGCCAAGAGCGAGCAGGAAATCGGCAAGGCTACCGCCAAGTACTTCTTCTACAGCAACATCATGAACT
TTTTCAAGACCGAGATTACCCTGGCCAACGGCGAGATCCGGAAGCGGCCTCTGATCGAGACAAACGGCGA
AACCGGGGAGATCGTGTGGGATAAGGGCCGGGATTTTGCCACCGTGCGGAAAGTGCTGAGCATGCCCCAA
GTGAATATCGTGAAAAAGACCGAGGTGCAGACAGGCGGCTTCAGCAAAGAGTCTATCCTGCCCAAGAGGA
ACAGCGATAAGCTGATCGCCAGAAAGAAGGACTGGGACCCTAAGAAGTACGGCGGCTTCGACAGCCCCAC
CGTGGCCTATTCTGTGCTGGTGGTGGCCAAAGTGGAAAAGGGCAAGTCCAAGAAACTGAAGAGTGTGAAA
GAGCTGCTGGGGATCACCATCATGGAAAGAAGCAGCTTCGAGAAGAATCCCATCGACTTTCTGGAAGCCA
AGGGCTACAAAGAAGTGAAAAAGGACCTGATCATCAAGCTGCCTAAGTACTCCCTGTTCGAGCTGGAAAA
CGGCCGGAAGAGAATGCTGGCCTCTGCCGGCGAACTGCAGAAGGGAAACGAACTGGCCCTGCCCTCCAAA
TATGTGAACTTCCTGTACCTGGCCAGCCACTATGAGAAGCTGAAGGGCTCCCCCGAGGATAATGAGCAGA
AACAGCTGTTTGTGGAACAGCACAAGCACTACCTGGACGAGATCATCGAGCAGATCAGCGAGTTCTCCAA
GAGAGTGATCCTGGCCGACGCTAATCTGGACAAAGTGCTGTCCGCCTACAACAAGCACCGGGATAAGCCC
ATCAGAGAGCAGGCCGAGAATATCATCCACCTGTTTACCCTGACCAATCTGGGAGCCCCTGCCGCCTTCA
AGTACTTTGACACCACCATCGACCGGAAGAGGTACACCAGCACCAAAGAGGTGCTGGACGCCACCCTGAT
CCACCAGAGCATCACCGGCCTGTACGAGACACGGATCGACCTGTCTCAGCTGGGAGGCGACAAAAGGCCG
GCGGCCACGAAAAAGGCCGGCCAGGCAAAAAAGAAAAAGTAAGAATTCCTAGAGCTCGCTGATCAGCCTC
GACTGTGCCTTCTAGTTGCCAGCCATCTGTTGTTTGCCCCTCCCCCGTGCCTTCCTTGACCCTGGAAGGT
GCCACTCCCACTGTCCTTTCCTAATAAAATGAGGAAATTGCATCGCATTGTCTGAGTAGGTGTCATTCTA
TTCTGGGGGGTGGGGTGGGGCAGGACAGCAAGGGGGAGGATTGGGAAGAGAATAGCAGGCATGCTGGGGA
GCGGCCGCAGGAACCCCTAGTGATGGAGTTGGCCACTCCCTCTCTGCGCGCTCGCTCGCTCACTGAGGCC
GGGCGACCAAAGGTCGCCCGACGCCCGGGCTTTGCCCGGGCGGCCTCAGTGAGCGAGCGAGCGCGCAGCT
GCCTGCAGGGGCGCCTGATGCGGTATTTTCTCCTTACGCATCTGTGCGGTATTTCACACCGCATA
[95 nt withheld, positions 5526-5620]
T
[46 nt withheld, positions 5622-5667]
C
[141 nt withheld, positions 5669-5809]
CCTTTGACGTTGGAGTCCACGTTCTTT
[37 nt withheld, positions 5837-5873]
ACTCTATCTCGGGCTATTCTTTTGATTTATAAGGGATTTTGCCGATTTCGGTCTATTGGTTAAAAAATGA
GCTGATTTAACAAAAATTTAACGCGAATTTTAACAAAATATTAACGTTTACAATTTTATGGTGCACTCTC
AGTACAATCTGCTCTGATGCCGCATAGTTAAGCCAGCCCCGACACCCGCCAACACCCGCTGACGCGCCCT
GACGGGCTTGTCTGCTCCCGGCATCCGCTTACAGACAAGCTGTGACCGTCTCCGGGAGCTGCATGTGTCA
GAGGTTTTCACCGTCATCACCGAAACGCGCGAGACGAAAGGGCCTCGTGATACGCCTATTTTTATAGGTT
AATGTCATGATAATAATGGTTTCTTAGACGTCAGGTGGCACTTTTCGGGGAAATGTGCGCGGAACCCCTA
TTTGTTTATTTTTCTAAATACATTCAAATATGTATCCGCTCATGAGACAATAACCCTGATAAATGCTTCA
ATAATATTGAAAAAGGAAGAGTATGAGTATTCAACATTTCCGTGTCGCCCTTATTCCCTTTTTTGCGGCA
TTTTGCCTTCCTGTTTTTGCTCACCCAGAAACGCTGGTGAAAGTAAAAGATGCTGAAGATCAGTTGGGTG
CACGAGTGGGTTACATCGAACTGGATCTCAACAGCGGTAAGATCCTTGAGAGTTTTCGCCCCGAAGAACG
TTTTCCAATGATGAGCACTTTTAAAGTTCTGCTATGTGGCGCGGTATTATCCCGTATTGACGCCGGGCAA
GAGCAACTCGGTCGCCGCATACACTATTCTCAGAATGACTTGGTTGAGTACTCACCAGTCACAGAAAAGC
ATCTTACGGATGGCATGACAGTAAGAGAATTATGCAGTGCTGCCATAACCATGAGTGATAACACTGCGGC
CAACTTACTTCTGACAACGATCGGAGGACCGAAGGAGCTAACCGCTTTTTTGCACAACATGGGGGATCAT
GTAACTCGCCTTGATCGTTGGGAACCGGAGCTGAATGAAGCCATACCAAACGACGAGCGTGACACCACGA
TGCCTGTAGCAATGGCAACAACGTTGCGCAAACTATTAACTGGCGAACTACTTACTCTAGCTTCCCGGCA
ACAATTAATAGACTGGATGGAGGCGGATAAAGTTGCAGGACCACTTCTGCGCTCGGCCCTTCCGGCTGGC
TGGTTTATTGCTGATAAATCTGGAGCCGGTGAGCGTGGAAGCCGCGGTATCATTGCAGCACTGGGGCCAG
ATGGTAAGCCCTCCCGTATCGTAGTTATCTACACGACGGGGAGTCAGGCAACTATGGATGAACGAAATAG
ACAGATCGCTGAGATAGGTGCCTCACTGATTAAGCATTGGTAACTGTCAGACCAAGTTTACTCATATATA
CTTTAGATTGATTTAAAACTTCATTTTTAATTTAAAAGGATCTAGGTGAAGATCCTTTTTGATAATCTCA
TGACCAAAATCCCTTAACGTGAGTTTTCGTTCCACTGAGCGTCAGACCCCGTAGAAAAGATCAAAGGATC
TTCTTGAGATCCTTTTTTTCTGCGCGTAATCTGCTGCTTGCAAACAAAAAAACCACCGCTACCAGCGGTG
GTTTGTTTGCCGGATCAAGAGCTACCAACTCTTTTTCCGAAGGTAACTGGCTTCAGCAGAGCGCAGATAC
CAAATACTGTTCTTCTAGTGTAGCCGTAGTTAGGCCACCACTTCAAGAACTCTGTAGCACCGCCTACATA
CCTCGCTCTGCTAATCCTGTTACCAGTGGCTGCTGCCAGTGGCGATAAGTCGTGTCTTACCGGGTTGGAC
TCAAGACGATAGTTACCGGATAAGGCGCAGCGGTCGGGCTGAACGGGGGGTTCGTGCACACAGCCCAGCT
TGGAGCGAACGACCTACACCGAACTGAGATACCTACAGCGTGAGCTATGAGAAAGCGCCACGCTTCCCGA
AGGGAGAAAGGCGGACAGGTATCCGGTAAGCGGCAGGGTCGGAACAGGAGAGCGCACGAGGGAGCTTCCA
GGGGGAAACGCCTGGTATCTTTATAGTCCTGTCGGGTTTCGCCACCTCTGACTTGAGCGTCGATTTTTGT
GATGCTCGTCAGGGGGGCGGAGCCTATGGAAAAACGCCAGCAACGCGGCCTTTTTACGGTTCCTGGCCTT
TTGCTGGCCTTTTGCTCACATGTCCTGCAGGCAGCTGCGCGCTCGCTCGCTCACTGAGGCCGCCCGGGCG
TCGGGCGACCTTTGGTCGCCCGGCCTCAGTGAGCGAGCGAGCGCGCAGAGAGGGAGTGGCCAACTCCATC
ACTAGGGGTTCCTGCGGCCTCTAGAGGTACC
